>Addgene plasmid #90595 | CDC45 B10.2 gRNA | addgene full sequence | sequence record 183297 | Addgene NGS Result
ACGACCGAGCGCAGCGAGTCAGTGAGCGAGGAAGCGGAAGAGCGCCCAATACGCAAACCGCCTCTCCCCG
CGCGTTGGCCGATTCATTAATGCAGCTGGCACGACAGGTTTCCCGACTGGAAAGCGGGCAGTGAGCGCAA
CGCAATTAATGTGAGTTAGCTCACTCATTAGGCACCCCAGGCTTTACACTTTATGCTTCCGGCTCGTATG
TTGTGTGGAATTGTGAGCGGATAACAATTTCACACAGGAAACAGCTATGACCATGATTACGCCAAGCGCG
CAATTAACCCTCACTAAAGGGAACAAAAGCTGGAGCTGCAAGCTTAATGTAGTCTTATGCAATACTCTTG
TAGTCTTGCAACATGGTAACGATGAGTTAGCAACATGCCTTACAAGGAGAGAAAAAGCACCGTGCATGCC
GATTGGTGGAAGTAAGGTGGTACGATCGTGCCTTATTAGGAAGGCAACAGACGGGTCTGACATGGATTGG
ACGAACCACTGAATTGCCGCATTGCAGAGATATTGTATTTAAGTGCCTAGCTCGATACATAAACGGGTCT
CTCTGGTTAGACCAGATCTGAGCCTGGGAGCTCTCTGGCTAACTAGGGAACCCACTGCTTAAGCCTCAAT
AAAGCTTGCCTTGAGTGCTTCAAGTAGTGTGTGCCCGTCTGTTGTGTGACTCTGGTAACTAGAGATCCCT
CAGACCCTTTTAGTCAGTGTGGAAAATCTCTAGCAGTGGCGCCCGAACAGGGACTTGAAAGCGAAAGGGA
AACCAGAGGAGCTCTCTCGACGCAGGACTCGGCTTGCTGAAGCGCGCACGGCAAGAGGCGAGGGGCGGCG
ACTGGTGAGTACGCCAAAAATTTTGACTAGCGGAGGCTAGAAGGAGAGAGATGGGTGCGAGAGCGTCAGT
ATTAAGCGGGGGAGAATTAGATCGCGATGGGAAAAAATTCGGTTAAGGCCAGGGGGAAAGAAAAAATATA
AATTAAAACATATAGTATGGGCAAGCAGGGAGCTAGAACGATTCGCAGTTAATCCTGGCCTGTTAGAAAC
ATCAGAAGGCTGTAGACAAATACTGGGACAGCTACAACCATCCCTTCAGACAGGATCAGAAGAACTTAGA
TCATTATATAATACAGTAGCAACCCTCTATTGTGTGCATCAAAGGATAGAGATAAAAGACACCAAGGAAG
CTTTAGACAAGATAGAGGAAGAGCAAAACAAAAGTAAGACCACCGCACAGCAAGCGGCCGCTGATCTTCA
GACCTGGAGGAGGAGATATGAGGGACAATTGGAGAAGTGAATTATATAAATATAAAGTAGTAAAAATTGA
ACCATTAGGAGTAGCACCCACCAAGGCAAAGAGAAGAGTGGTGCAGAGAGAAAAAAGAGCAGTGGGAATA
GGAGCTTTGTTCCTTGGGTTCTTGGGAGCAGCAGGAAGCACTATGGGCGCAGCGTCAATGACGCTGACGG
TACAGGCCAGACAATTATTGTCTGGTATAGTGCAGCAGCAGAACAATTTGCTGAGGGCTATTGAGGCGCA
ACAGCATCTGTTGCAACTCACAGTCTGGGGCATCAAGCAGCTCCAGGCAAGAATCCTGGCTGTGGAAAGA
TACCTAAAGGATCAACAGCTCCTGGGGATTTGGGGTTGCTCTGGAAAACTCATTTGCACCACTGCTGTGC
CTTGGAATGCTAGTTGGAGTAATAAATCTCTGGAACAGATTTGGAATCACACGACCTGGATGGAGTGGGA
CAGAGAAATTAACAATTACACAAGCTTAATACACTCCTTAATTGAAGAATCGCAAAACCAGCAAGAAAAG
AATGAACAAGAATTATTGGAATTAGATAAATGGGCAAGTTTGTGGAATTGGTTTAACATAACAAATTGGC
TGTGGTATATAAAATTATTCATAATGATAGTAGGAGGCTTGGTAGGTTTAAGAATAGTTTTTGCTGTACT
TTCTATAGTGAATAGAGTTAGGCAGGGATATTCACCATTATCGTTTCAGACCCACCTCCCAACCCCGAGG
GGACCCAGAGAGGGCCTATTTCCCATGATTCCTTCATATTTGCATATACGATACAAGGCTGTTAGAGAGA
TAATTAGAATTAATTTGACTGTAAACACAAAGATATTAGTACAAAATACGTGACGTAGAAAGTAATAATT
TCTTGGGTAGTTTGCAGTTTTAAAATTATGTTTTAAAATGGACTATCATATGCTTACCGTAACTTGAAAG
TATTTCGATTTCTTGGCTTTATATATCTTGTGGAAAGGACGAAACACCGTATATTGCACGTGGTCACACG
TTTAAGAGCTATGCTGGAAACAGCATAGCAAGTTTAAATAAGGCTAGTCCGTTATCAACTTGAAAAAGTG
GCACCGAGTCGGTGCTTTTTTTGAATTCTAGATCTTGAGACAAATGGCAGTATTCATCCACAATTTTAAA
AGAAAAGGGGGGATTGGGGGGTACAGTGCAGGGGAAAGAATAGTAGACATAATAGCAACAGACATACAAA
CTAAAGAATTACAAAAACAAATTACAAAAATTCAAAATTTTCGGGTTTATTACAGGGACAGCAGAGATCC
ACTTTGGCGCCGGCTCGAGTGGCTCCGGTGCCCGTCAGTGGGCAGAGCGCACATCGCCCACAGTCCCCGA
GAAGTTGGGGGGAGGGGTCGGCAATTGAACCGGTGCCTAGAGAAGGTGGCGCGGGGTAAACTGGGAAAGT
GATGTCGTGTACTGGCTCCGCCTTTTTCCCGAGGGTGGGGGAGAACCGTATATAAGTGCAGTAGTCGCCG
TGAACGTTCTTTTTCGCAACGGGTTTGCCGCCAGAACACAGGTGTCGTGACGCGGGATCCGCCACCATGA
CCGAGTACAAGCCCACGGTGCGCCTCGCCACCCGCGACGACGTCCCCAGGGCCGTACGCACCCTCGCCGC
CGCGTTCGCCGACTACCCCGCCACGCGCCACACCGTCGATCCGGACCGCCACATCGAGCGGGTCACCGAG
CTGCAAGAACTCTTCCTCACGCGCGTCGGGCTCGACATCGGCAAGGTGTGGGTCGCGGACGACGGCGCCG
CGGTGGCGGTCTGGACCACGCCGGAGAGCGTCGAAGCGGGGGCGGTGTTCGCCGAGATCGGCCCGCGCAT
GGCCGAGTTGAGCGGTTCCCGGCTGGCCGCGCAGCAACAGATGGAAGGCCTCCTGGCGCCGCACCGGCCC
AAGGAGCCCGCGTGGTTCCTGGCCACCGTCGGAGTCTCGCCCGACCACCAGGGCAAGGGTCTGGGCAGCG
CCGTCGTGCTCCCCGGAGTGGAGGCGGCCGAGCGCGCCGGGGTGCCCGCCTTCCTGGAGACCTCCGCGCC
CCGCAACCTCCCCTTCTACGAGCGGCTCGGCTTCACCGTCACCGCCGACGTCGAGGTGCCCGAAGGACCG
CGCACCTGGTGCATGACCCGCAAGCCCGGTGCCTGAACGCGTTAAGTCGACAATCAACCTCTGGATTACA
AAATTTGTGAAAGATTGACTGGTATTCTTAACTATGTTGCTCCTTTTACGCTATGTGGATACGCTGCTTT
AATGCCTTTGTATCATGCTATTGCTTCCCGTATGGCTTTCATTTTCTCCTCCTTGTATAAATCCTGGTTG
CTGTCTCTTTATGAGGAGTTGTGGCCCGTTGTCAGGCAACGTGGCGTGGTGTGCACTGTGTTTGCTGACG
CAACCCCCACTGGTTGGGGCATTGCCACCACCTGTCAGCTCCTTTCCGGGACTTTCGCTTTCCCCCTCCC
TATTGCCACGGCGGAACTCATCGCCGCCTGCCTTGCCCGCTGCTGGACAGGGGCTCGGCTGTTGGGCACT
GACAATTCCGTGGTGTTGTCGGGGAAATCATCGTCCTTTCCTTGGCTGCTCGCCTGTGTTGCCACCTGGA
TTCTGCGCGGGACGTCCTTCTGCTACGTCCCTTCGGCCCTCAATCCAGCGGACCTTCCTTCCCGCGGCCT
GCTGCCGGCTCTGCGGCCTCTTCCGCGTCTTCGCCTTCGCCCTCAGACGAGTCGGATCTCCCTTTGGGCC
GCCTCCCCGCGTCGACTTTAAGACCAATGACTTACAAGGCAGCTGTAGATCTTAGCCACTTTTTAAAAGA
AAAGGGGGGACTGGAAGGGCTAATTCACTCCCAACGAAGACAAGATCTGCTTTTTGCTTGTACTGGGTCT
CTCTGGTTAGACCAGATCTGAGCCTGGGAGCTCTCTGGCTAACTAGGGAACCCACTGCTTAAGCCTCAAT
AAAGCTTGCCTTGAGTGCTTCAAGTAGTGTGTGCCCGTCTGTTGTGTGACTCTGGTAACTAGAGATCCCT
CAGACCCTTTTAGTCAGTGTGGAAAATCTCTAGCAGTACGTATAGTAGTTCATGTCATCTTATTATTCAG
TATTTATAACTTGCAAAGAAATGAATATCAGAGAGTGAGAGGAACTTGTTTATTGCAGCTTATAATGGTT
ACAAATAAAGCAATAGCATCACAAATTTCACAAATAAAGCATTTTTTTCACTGCATTCTAGTTGTGGTTT
GTCCAAACTCATCAATGTATCTTATCATGTCTGGCTCTAGCTATCCCGCCCCTAACTCCGCCCATCCCGC
CCCTAACTCCGCCCAGTTCCGCCCATTCTCCGCCCCATGGCTGACTAATTTTTTTTATTTATGCAGAGGC
CGAGGCCGCCTCGGCCTCTGAGCTATTCCAGAAGTAGTGAGGAGGCTTTTTTGGAGGCCTAGGGACGTAC
CCAATTCGCCCTATAGTGAGTCGTATTACGCGCGCTCACTGGCCGTCGTTTTACAACGTCGTGACTGGGA
AAACCCTGGCGTTACCCAACTTAATCGCCTTGCAGCACATCCCCCTTTCGCCAGCTGGCGTAATAGCGAA
GAGGCCCGCACCGATCGCCCTTCCCAACAGTTGCGCAGCCTGAATGGCGAATGGG
[124 nt withheld, positions 4956-5079]
C
[91 nt withheld, positions 5081-5171]
A
[49 nt withheld, positions 5173-5221]
CCTTTGACGTTGGAGTCCACGTTCTTT
[37 nt withheld, positions 5249-5285]
ACCCTATCTCGGTCTATTCTTTTGATTTATAAGGGATTTTGCCGATTTCGGCCTATTGGTTAAAAAATGA
GCTGATTTAACAAAAATTTAACGCGAATTTTAACAAAATATTAACGCTTACAATTTAGGTGGCACTTTTC
GGGGAAATGTGCGCGGAACCCCTATTTGTTTATTTTTCTAAATACATTCAAATATGTATCCGCTCATGAG
ACAATAACCCTGATAAATGCTTCAATAATATTGAAAAAGGAAGAGTATGAGTATTCAACATTTCCGTGTC
GCCCTTATTCCCTTTTTTGCGGCATTTTGCCTTCCTGTTTTTGCTCACCCAGAAACGCTGGTGAAAGTAA
AAGATGCTGAAGATCAGTTGGGTGCACGAGTGGGTTACATCGAACTGGATCTCAACAGCGGTAAGATCCT
TGAGAGTTTTCGCCCCGAAGAACGTTTTCCAATGATGAGCACTTTTAAAGTTCTGCTATGTGGCGCGGTA
TTATCCCGTATTGACGCCGGGCAAGAGCAACTCGGTCGCCGCATACACTATTCTCAGAATGACTTGGTTG
AGTACTCACCAGTCACAGAAAAGCATCTTACGGATGGCATGACAGTAAGAGAATTATGCAGTGCTGCCAT
AACCATGAGTGATAACACTGCGGCCAACTTACTTCTGACAACGATCGGAGGACCGAAGGAGCTAACCGCT
TTTTTGCACAACATGGGGGATCATGTAACTCGCCTTGATCGTTGGGAACCGGAGCTGAATGAAGCCATAC
CAAACGACGAGCGTGACACCACGATGCCTGTAGCAATGGCAACAACGTTGCGCAAACTATTAACTGGCGA
ACTACTTACTCTAGCTTCCCGGCAACAATTAATAGACTGGATGGAGGCGGATAAAGTTGCAGGACCACTT
CTGCGCTCGGCCCTTCCGGCTGGCTGGTTTATTGCTGATAAATCTGGAGCCGGTGAGCGTGGGTCTCGCG
GTATCATTGCAGCACTGGGGCCAGATGGTAAGCCCTCCCGTATCGTAGTTATCTACACGACGGGGAGTCA
GGCAACTATGGATGAACGAAATAGACAGATCGCTGAGATAGGTGCCTCACTGATTAAGCATTGGTAACTG
TCAGACCAAGTTTACTCATATATACTTTAGATTGATTTAAAACTTCATTTTTAATTTAAAAGGATCTAGG
TGAAGATCCTTTTTGATAATCTCATGACCAAAATCCCTTAACGTGAGTTTTCGTTCCACTGAGCGTCAGA
CCCCGTAGAAAAGATCAAAGGATCTTCTTGAGATCCTTTTTTTCTGCGCGTAATCTGCTGCTTGCAAACA
AAAAAACCACCGCTACCAGCGGTGGTTTGTTTGCCGGATCAAGAGCTACCAACTCTTTTTCCGAAGGTAA
CTGGCTTCAGCAGAGCGCAGATACCAAATACTGTTCTTCTAGTGTAGCCGTAGTTAGGCCACCACTTCAA
GAACTCTGTAGCACCGCCTACATACCTCGCTCTGCTAATCCTGTTACCAGTGGCTGCTGCCAGTGGCGAT
AAGTCGTGTCTTACCGGGTTGGACTCAAGACGATAGTTACCGGATAAGGCGCAGCGGTCGGGCTGAACGG
GGGGTTCGTGCACACAGCCCAGCTTGGAGCGAACGACCTACACCGAACTGAGATACCTACAGCGTGAGCT
ATGAGAAAGCGCCACGCTTCCCGAAGGGAGAAAGGCGGACAGGTATCCGGTAAGCGGCAGGGTCGGAACA
GGAGAGCGCACGAGGGAGCTTCCAGGGGGAAACGCCTGGTATCTTTATAGTCCTGTCGGGTTTCGCCACC
TCTGACTTGAGCGTCGATTTTTGTGATGCTCGTCAGGGGGGCGGAGCCTATGGAAAAACGCCAGCAACGC
GGCCTTTTTACGGTTCCTGGCCTTTTGCTGGCCTTTTGCTCACATGTTCTTTCCTGCGTTATCCCCTGAT
TCTGTGGATAACCGTATTACCGCCTTTGAGTGAGCTGATACCGCTCGCCGCAGCCGA
Features (pLannotate 1.2.2; 28 found; start..end, strand, type, name):
      1..40      +  rep_origin     RSF ori (fragment): Plasmids containing the RSF 1030 origin of replication can be propagated in E. coli cells that contain additional plasmids with compatible origins.
     42..134     +  CDS            lacI (fragment): lac repressor; lacI; The lac repressor binds to the lac operator to inhibit transcription in E. coli. This inhibition can be relieved by adding lactose or isopropyl-β-D-thiogalactopyranoside (IPTG).
    147..168     +  protein_bind   CAP binding site: CAP binding activates transcription in the presence of cAMP. E. coli catabolite activator protein
    183..213     +  promoter       lac promoter: promoter for the E. coli lac operon
    221..237     +  protein_bind   lac operator: The lac repressor binds to the lac operator to inhibit transcription in E. coli. This inhibition can be relieved by adding lactose or isopropyl-β-D-thiogalactopyranoside (IPTG). lac repressor encoded by lacI
    282..300     +  promoter       T3 promoter: promoter for bacteriophage T3 RNA polymerase
    328..554     +  promoter       RSV promoter: Rous sarcoma virus enhancer/promoter
    555..735     +  LTR            5' LTR (truncated): truncated 5' long terminal repeat (LTR) from HIV-1
    782..907     +  misc_feature   HIV-1 Ψ: packaging signal of human immunodeficiency virus type 1
    891..1254    +  CDS            HIV-1 gag (fragment): gag protein from human immunodeficiency virus 1; gag
   1400..1633    +  misc_feature   RRE: The Rev response element (RRE) of HIV-1 allows for Rev-dependent mRNA export from the nucleus to the cytoplasm.
   2010..2036    +  CDS            Rev (fragment): human immunodeficiency virus 1 (HIV-1) Rev protein; rev; enhances nuclear export of unspliced and incompletely spliced viral mRNAs
   2040..2280    +  promoter       U6 promoter: RNA polymerase III promoter for human U6 snRNA
   2328..2395    +  misc_RNA       tracrRNA (fragment): trans-activating CRISPR RNA for the Streptococcus pyogenes CRISPR/Cas9 system
   2444..2561    +  misc_feature   cPPT/CTS: central polypurine tract and central termination sequence of HIV-1
   2630..2841    +  promoter       EF-1α core promoter: core promoter for human elongation factor EF-1α
   2867..3466    +  CDS            PuroR (fragment): puromycin N-acetyltransferase; pac from Streptomyces; confers resistance to puromycin
   3482..4070    +  misc_feature   WPRE: woodchuck hepatitis virus posttranscriptional regulatory element
   4121..4140    +  misc_feature   cPPT/CTS (fragment): central polypurine tract and central termination sequence of HIV-1
   4142..4375    +  LTR            3' LTR (ΔU3): self-inactivating 3' long terminal repeat (LTR) from HIV-1
   4453..4574    +  polyA_signal   SV40 poly(A) signal: SV40 polyadenylation signal
   4614..4749    +  rep_origin     SV40 ori: SV40 origin of replication
   4770..4788    -  promoter       T7 promoter: promoter for bacteriophage T7 RNA polymerase
   4796..4951    +  CDS            lacZα (fragment): LacZα fragment of β-galactosidase; lacZ fragment
   4956..5384    +  rep_origin     f1 ori (sequence partly withheld): f1 bacteriophage origin of replication; arrow indicates direction of (+) strand synthesis
   5437..5541    +  promoter       AmpR promoter: bla
   5542..6402    +  CDS            AmpR: β-lactamase; bla; confers resistance to ampicillin, carbenicillin, and related antibiotics
   6573..7161    +  rep_origin     ori: high-copy-number ColE1/pMB1/pBR322/pUC origin of replication
