[The description below was written by a language model from this plasmid's Addgene catalogue record and pLannotate feature annotations shown in this document.]
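Description:
CDC45 B10.2 gRNA is a third-generation lentiviral CRISPR plasmid built on the pLenti-sgRNA backbone that delivers a single guide RNA targeting human CDC45. It is propagated in E. coli through a high-copy ColE1/pUC-type origin with ampicillin selection (AmpR, β-lactamase), and it also carries an f1 origin and an SV40 origin with SV40 poly(A) signal in the backbone. The sequenced record is 7,302 nt. This is shorter than the catalogue's stated backbone size of 9,151 bp, and the record does not explain the discrepancy, although loss of a stuffer fragment during BsmBI cloning is one possibility.

The transfer cassette is framed by an RSV promoter-driven truncated HIV-1 5' LTR and a self-inactivating ΔU3 3' LTR. The chimeric RSV/LTR arrangement makes genomic RNA production Tat-independent, as expected for third-generation systems. The packaging signal Ψ, a gag fragment, the RRE for Rev-dependent nuclear export and a cPPT/CTS element support packaging and transduction.

Within the provirus, a human U6 RNA polymerase III promoter drives the CDC45 spacer, which was inserted between BsmBI sites that were destroyed during cloning. The spacer is fused to the S. pyogenes guide scaffold, annotated in the table as a tracrRNA fragment. Downstream, an EF-1α core promoter expresses puromycin N-acetyltransferase for selection of transduced mammalian cells, followed by a WPRE to enhance transcript expression.

No Cas9 is encoded, so the nuclease must be supplied separately, for example by a Cas9-expressing cell line. The plasmid belongs to a guide series (pKMKO) made for a large-scale analysis of cell-cycle gene knockouts in human cells.
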