Addgene plasmid #90595: CDC45 B10.2 gRNA
Purpose: 3rd generation lentiviral gRNA plasmid targeting human CDC45
Depositing lab: Iain Cheeseman. Depositing organization: Whitehead Institute for Biomedical Research. Publication: Large-Scale Analysis of CRISPR/Cas9 Cell-Cycle Knockouts Reveals the Diversity of p53-Dependent Responses to Cell-Cycle Defects. McKinley KL, Cheeseman IM. Dev Cell. 2017 Feb 27;40(4):405-420.e2. doi: 10.1016/j.devcel.2017.01.012. Epub 2017 Feb 16. PubMed 28216383.
Backbone
  Vector backbone: pLenti-sgRNA
  Backbone manufacturer: Eric Lander & David Sabatini labs (Addgene plasmid #71409)
  Backbone size w/o insert (bp): 9151
  Vector type: Lentiviral, CRISPR
  Selectable markers: Puromycin
Growth in bacteria
  Bacterial resistance: Ampicillin, 100 μg/mL
  Growth temperature: 37°C
  Growth strain: NEB Stable
  Copy number: Unknown
Gene/Insert
  Gene/Insert name: CDC45 (Guide Designation B10.2) (alt name: pKMKO series)
  gRNA/shRNA sequence: CACCgTATATTGCACGTGGTCACAC
  Species: H. sapiens (human)
  Promoter: U6
  Cloning method: Restriction Enzyme; 5′ cloning site BsmBI (destroyed during cloning); 3′ cloning site BsmBI (destroyed during cloning)
  Sequencing primers: 5′ hU6-F (5'-GAGGGCCTATTTCCCATGATT-3'); 3′ EF1a-R (5'-CACGGCGACTACTGCACTTA-3')
Terms and licenses: Academic/Nonprofit Terms; Industry Terms: Not Available to Industry
Depositor comments: Please note that gRNA target sequence listed is not strictly the 20nt spacer sequence, but also contains the 5' BsmBI overhang. For more information about knockout human cell lines generated using this plasmid, please see http://cellcycleknockouts.wi.mit.edu/ .
How to cite: CDC45 B10.2 gRNA was a gift from Iain Cheeseman (Addgene plasmid # 90595 ; http://n2t.net/addgene:90595 ; RRID:Addgene_90595)
